Addgene plasmid #235885: pME_Cp_0_5a_003_Hibit-tag
Purpose: HiBiT C-tag
Depositing lab: Tobias Erb. Depositing organization: Max Planck Institute for Terrestrial Microbiology. Publication: A modular high-throughput approach for advancing synthetic biology in the chloroplast of Chlamydomonas. Inckemann RM, Chotel T, Burgis M, Brinkmann CK, Andreas L, Baumann J, Sharma P, Klose M, Barrett J, Ries F, Paczia N, Glatter T, Mackinder LCM, Willmund F, Erb TJ. Nat Plants. 2025 Nov;11(11):2332-2349. doi: 10.1038/s41477-025-02126-2. Epub 2025 Nov 3. PubMed 41184475.
Backbone
  Vector backbone: pME_Cp_UAV_GFP
  Backbone size w/o insert (bp): 2101
  Vector type: Synthetic Biology
Growth in bacteria
  Bacterial resistance: Chloramphenicol, 25 μg/mL
  Growth temperature: 37°C
  Growth strain: DH5alpha
  Copy number: High Copy
Gene/Insert
  Gene/Insert name: HiBiT C-tag
  Species: Oplophorus gracilirostris
  Insert size (bp): 44
  Cloning method: Restriction Enzyme; 5′ cloning site BsaI (destroyed during cloning); 3′ cloning site BsaI (destroyed during cloning)
  Sequencing primers: 5′ CGTATCACGAGGCAGAATTTC; 3′ CCTGCATAACGCGAAGTAATC
Terms and licenses: Academic/Nonprofit Terms; Industry Terms: Not Available to Industry
Depositor comments: Please visit https://doi.org/10.1101/2024.05.08.593163 for bioRxiv preprint.
How to cite: pME_Cp_0_5a_003_Hibit-tag was a gift from Tobias Erb (Addgene plasmid # 235885 ; http://n2t.net/addgene:235885 ; RRID:Addgene_235885)
