[The description below was written by a language model from this plasmid's Addgene catalogue record and pLannotate feature annotations shown in this document.]
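Description:
pME_Cp_0_5a_003_Hibit-tag is a small (about 2.1 kb) synthetic-biology part plasmid from a modular cloning toolkit built for engineering the chloroplast of Chlamydomonas. It is based on the pME_Cp_UAV_GFP backbone, whose name suggests a universal acceptor vector in which a GFP placeholder is replaced by the incoming part, although the record does not spell this out. The plasmid is maintained in E. coli through a high-copy ColE1/pUC-type origin of replication. Selection is with chloramphenicol, using a cat (chloramphenicol acetyltransferase) gene driven by its native promoter and followed by the lambda t0 terminator.

The payload is a 44 bp insert encoding the HiBiT tag, formatted as a C-terminal tag module. HiBiT is the short peptide fragment of the split luciferase system derived from the Oplophorus gracilirostris enzyme. When it meets the larger complementary fragment, it reconstitutes an active luciferase, so tagged proteins can be quantified sensitively by luminescence. The insert was introduced through BsaI sites that were destroyed during cloning, consistent with Golden Gate-style assembly. The "0" and "5a" in the name probably denote the part level and its position in the assembly syntax, but this is an inference from the name.

In the feature table the insert itself is not annotated. It evidently lies in the short interval between the BioBrick prefix and suffix sequences, which is insulated by bacterial transcription terminators on either side, including the his operon terminator. The plasmid carries no promoter, coding sequence or chloroplast regulatory elements for the tag. It is therefore a storage and donor vector, intended to be combined with other toolkit parts to build C-terminally HiBiT-tagged genes for chloroplast expression studies.
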