Features (pLannotate 1.2.2; 8 found; start..end, strand, type, name):
    711..805     -  terminator     lambda t0 terminator: transcription terminator from phage lambda
    829..1485    -  CDS            cat: CAT_ECOLX - Experimental evidence at protein level: Swiss-Prot protein existence level 1. This enzyme is an effector of chloramphenicol resistance in bacteria. From Escherichia coli. This protein is used as a marker in many commonly used cloning vectors, such as pACYC184.
   1486..1583    -  promoter       cat promoter: promoter of the E. coli cat gene encoding chloramphenicol acetyltransferase
   1669..1712    -  terminator     bacterial terminator: putative bacterial transcription terminator
   1715..1736    +  misc_feature   BioBrick prefix: BioBrick prefix for parts that do not start with "ATG"
   1813..1832    +  misc_feature   BioBrick suffix: universal suffix for all parts
   1833..1890    +  terminator     his operon terminator: This putative transcriptin terminator from the E. coli his operon has a 2-bp deletion introduced during synthesis. Its efficiency has not been determined.
   2085..528     -  rep_origin     ori (across the origin): high-copy-number ColE1/pMB1/pBR322/pUC origin of replication
>Addgene plasmid #235885 | pME_Cp_0_5a_003_Hibit-tag | addgene full sequence | sequence record 471475 | Addgene NGS Result
CGAAACCCGACAGGACTATAAAGATACCAGGCGTTTCCCCCTGGAAGCTCCCTCGTGCGCTCTCCTGTTC
CGACCCTGCCGCTTACCGGATACCTGTCCGCCTTTCTCCCTTCGGGAAGCGTGGCGCTTTCTCATAGCTC
ACGCTGTAGGTATCTCAGTTCGGTGTAGGTCGTTCGCTCCAAGCTGGGCTGTGTGCACGAACCCCCCGTT
CAGCCCGACCGCTGCGCCTTATCCGGTAACTATCGTCTTGAGTCCAACCCGGTAAGACACGACTTATCGC
CACTGGCAGCAGCCACTGGTAACAGGATTAGCAGAGCGAGGTATGTAGGCGGTGCTACAGAGTTCTTGAA
GTGGTGGCCTAACTACGGCTACACTAGAAGAACAGTATTTGGTATCTGCGCTCTGCTGAAGCCAGTTACC
TTCGGAAAAAGAGTTGGTAGCTCTTGATCCGGCAAACAAACCACCGCTGGTAGCGGTGGTTTTTTTGTTT
GCAAGCAGCAGATTACGCGCAGAAAAAAAGGATCTCAAGAAGATCCTTTGATCTTTTCTACGGGGTCTGA
CGCTCAGTGGAACGAAAACTCACGTTAAGGGATTTTGGTCATGAGATTATCAAAAAGGATCTTCACCTAG
ATCCTTTTAAATTAAAAATGAAGTTTTAAATCAATCTAAAGTATATATGAGTAAACTTGGTCTGACAGCT
CGAGGCTTGGATTCTCACCAATAAAAAACGCCCGGCGGCAACCGAGCGTTCTGAACAAATCCAGATGGAG
TTCTGAGGTCATTACTGGATCTATCAACAGGAGTCCAAGCGAGCTCGATATCAAATTACGCCCCGCCCTG
CCACTCGTCGCAGTACTGTTGTAATTCATTAAGCATTCTGCCGACATGGAAGCCATCACAAACGGCATGA
TGAACCTGAATCGCCAGCGGCATCAGCACCTTGTCGCCTTGCGTATAATATTTGCCCATGGTGAAAACGG
GGGCGAAGAAGTTGTCCATATTGGCCACGTTTAAATCAAAACTGGTGAAACTCACCCAGGGATTGGCTGA
TACGAAAAACATATTCTCAATAAACCCTTTAGGGAAATAGGCCAGGTTTTCACCGTAACACGCCACATCT
TGCGAATATATGTGTAGAAACTGCCGGAAATCGTCGTGGTATTCACTCCAGAGTGATGAAAACGTTTCAG
TTTGCTCATGGAAAACGGTGTAACAAGGGTGAACACTATCCCATATCACCAGCTCACCGTCTTTCATTGC
CATACGAAATTCCGGATGAGCATTCATCAGGCGGGCAAGAATGTGAATAAAGGCCGGATAAAACTTGTGC
TTATTTTTCTTTACGGTCTTTAAAAAGGCCGTAATATCCAGCTGAACGGTCTGGTTATAGGTACATTGAG
CAACTGACTGAAATGCCTCAAAATGTTCTTTACGATGCCATTGGGATATATCAACGGTGGTATATCCAGT
GATTTTTTTCTCCATTTTAGCTTCCTTAGCTCCTGAAAATCTCGATAACTCAAAAAATACGCCCGGTAGT
GATCTTATTTCATTATGGTGAAAGTTGGAACCTCTTACGTGCCCGATCAACTCGAGTGCCACCTGACGTC
TAAGAAACCATTATTATCATGACATTAACCTATAAAAATAGGCGTATCACGAGGCAGAATTTCAGATAAA
AAAAATCCTTAGCTTTCGCTAAGGATGATTTCTGGAATTCGCGGCCGCTTCTAGAGCGATGAGTGGTCTC
GGCTTTAGTTTCTGGTTGGCGTTTATTTAAGAAAATTTCTGGGTATGAGACCACTCATCGCGACTAGTAG
CGGCCGCTGCAGTCCGGCAAAAAAGGGCAAGGTGTCACCACCCTGCCCTTTTTCTTTAAAACCGAAAAGA
TTACTTCGCGTTATGCAGGCTTCCTCGCTCACTGACTCGCTGCGCTCGGTCGTTCGGCTGCGGCGAGCGG
TATCAGCTCACTCAAAGGCGGTAATACGGTTATCCACAGAATCAGGGGATAACGCAGGAAAGAACATGTG
AGCAAAAGGCCAGCAAAAGGCCAGGAACCGTAAAAAGGCCGCGTTGCTGGCGTTTTTCCACAGGCTCCGC
CCCCCTGACGAGCATCACAAAAATCGACGCTCAAGTCAGAGGTGG
